Addgene plasmid #111404: pScaf-3024.1
Purpose: pScaf phagemid with insert for generating DNA origami scaffold 3024 bases in length
Depositing lab: Shawn Douglas. Depositing organization: University of California, San Francisco (UCSF). Publication: Construction of a novel phagemid to produce custom DNA origami scaffolds. Nafisi PM, Aksel T, Douglas SM. Synth Biol (Oxf). 2018 Jan;3(1). doi: 10.1093/synbio/ysy015. Epub 2018 Aug 9. PubMed 30984875.
Backbone
  Vector backbone: pScaf
  Backbone size w/o insert (bp): 3154
  Total vector size (bp): 5769
  Modifications to backbone: Sequence inserted between KpnI/BamHI restriction sites
  Vector type: Bacterial Expression
Growth in bacteria
  Bacterial resistance: Ampicillin, 100 μg/mL
  Growth temperature: 37°C
  Growth strain: DH5alpha
  Growth instructions: 37°C for plasmid growth, 30°C for phagemid ssDNA preparation (if transformed into HFR/F+/F' strain)
  Copy number: High Copy
Gene/Insert
  Gene/Insert name: pScaf-3024
  Insert size (bp): 2823
  Cloning method: Restriction Enzyme; 5′ cloning site KpnI (not destroyed); 3′ cloning site BamHI (unknown if destroyed)
  Sequencing primers: 5′ TAAGGGATTTTGCCGATTTC; 3′ CACAGGAAACAGCTATGACCATGATT
Terms and licenses: Academic/Nonprofit Terms; Industry Terms: Not Available to Industry
Depositor comments: Preprint available at https://www.biorxiv.org/content/early/2018/04/27/309682
How to cite: pScaf-3024.1 was a gift from Shawn Douglas (Addgene plasmid # 111404 ; http://n2t.net/addgene:111404 ; RRID:Addgene_111404)
