[The description below was written by a language model from this plasmid's Addgene catalogue record and pLannotate feature annotations shown in this document.]
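Description:
pScaf-3024.1 is a 5,769 bp bacterial phagemid built on the pScaf backbone and designed to produce a custom-length circular single-stranded DNA scaffold of 3,024 bases for DNA origami. It is maintained in E. coli as a double-stranded, high-copy plasmid through a ColE1/pUC-type origin and is selected with ampicillin via the β-lactamase gene and its native promoter. Leftover vector elements annotated in the backbone include a lac promoter, operator and CAP site, plus short fragments of lacI, rop and the pBR322 bom region. None of these appears to drive any intended expression product, although the catalogue lists the vector type as bacterial expression.

The functional core is a roughly 2.8 kb insert cloned between the KpnI and BamHI sites, flanked upstream by a complete M13 origin and downstream by a partial f1 origin fragment in the same orientation. This layout fits a design in which the full origin starts rolling-circle (+) strand synthesis and the truncated downstream origin acts as a terminator. Only the segment between them would then be released and packaged as ssDNA, rather than the whole plasmid. This would explain why the scaffold is about 3 kb while the plasmid is nearly twice that size. The insert is annotated as a fragment of the human dynein heavy chain gene DYNC2H1. No promoter is positioned to express it, so it seems to serve simply as sequence filler that sets scaffold length and composition. ssDNA production requires an F-pilus-bearing host strain. The record does not describe how the phage functions needed for packaging are supplied.
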