Features (pLannotate 1.2.2; 12 found; start..end, strand, type, name):
     44..424     +  rep_origin     M13 ori (sequence partly withheld): M13 bacteriophage origin of replication; arrow indicates direction of (+) strand synthesis
    431..3061    +  CDS            DYNC2H1 (fragment): DYHC2_HUMAN - Also known as DHC1B, DHC2, DNCH2, DYH1B, KIAA1997. Experimental evidence at protein level: Swiss-Prot protein existence level 1. May function as a motor for intraflagellar retrograde transport. Functions in cilia biogenesis. May play a role in transport between endoplasmic reticulum and Golgi or organization of the Golgi in cells (By similarity). From Homo sapiens (Human).
   3068..3387    +  rep_origin     f1 ori (fragment) (sequence partly withheld): f1 bacteriophage origin of replication; arrow indicates direction of (+) strand synthesis
   3427..3443    -  protein_bind   lac operator: The lac repressor binds to the lac operator to inhibit transcription in E. coli. This inhibition can be relieved by adding lactose or isopropyl-β-D-thiogalactopyranoside (IPTG). lac repressor encoded by lacI
   3451..3481    -  promoter       lac promoter: promoter for the E. coli lac operon
   3496..3517    -  protein_bind   CAP binding site: CAP binding activates transcription in the presence of cAMP. E. coli catabolite activator protein
   3530..3622    -  CDS            lacI (fragment): lac repressor; lacI; The lac repressor binds to the lac operator to inhibit transcription in E. coli. This inhibition can be relieved by adding lactose or isopropyl-β-D-thiogalactopyranoside (IPTG).
   3805..4393    -  rep_origin     ori: high-copy-number ColE1/pMB1/pBR322/pUC origin of replication
   4564..5424    -  CDS            AmpR: β-lactamase; bla; confers resistance to ampicillin, carbenicillin, and related antibiotics
   5425..5529    -  promoter       AmpR promoter: bla
   5624..5659    +  CDS            rop (fragment): Rop protein, which maintains plasmids at low copy number; rop
   5761..43      +  misc_feature   bom (fragment) (across the origin): basis of mobility region from pBR322
>Addgene plasmid #111404 | pScaf-3024.1 | depositor full sequence | sequence record 209795 | pScaf-3024.1 sequence 5769 bps
CTATGCGGCATCAGAGCAGATTGTACTGAGAGTGCACCATATG
[124 nt withheld, positions 44-167]
C
[141 nt withheld, positions 169-309]
CCTTTGACGTTGGAGTCCACGTTCTTT
[37 nt withheld, positions 337-373]
ACCCTATCTCGGGCTATTCTTTTGATTTATAAGGGATTTTGCCGATTTCGGGGTACCTACGAAGAGTTCC
AGCAGGGATTCCAAGAAATGGCCAATGAAGATTGGATCACCTTTCGCACTAAGACCTACTTGTTTGAGGA
GTTTCTGATGAATTGGCACGACCGCCTCAGGAAAGTGGAGGAGCATTCTGTGATGACTGTCAAGCTCCAA
TCTGAGGTGGACAAATATAAGATTGTTATCCCTATCCTGAAGTACGTCCGCGGAGAACACCTGTCACCCG
ATCACTGGCTGGATCTGTTCCGCTTGCTGGGTCTGCCTCGCGGCACATCTCTGGAGAAACTGCTGTTCGG
TGACCTGCTGAGAGTTGCCGATACCATCGTGGCCAAGGCTGCTGACCTGAAAGATCTGAACTCACGCGCC
CAGGGTGAAGTGACCATCCGCGAAGCACTCAGGGAACTGGATTTGTGGGGCGTGGGTGCTGTGTTCACAC
TGATCGACTATGAGGACTCCCAGAGCCGCACCATGAAGCTGATCAAGGATTGGAAGGACATCGTCAACCA
GGTGGGCGACAATAGATGCCTCCTGCAGTCCTTGAAGGACTCACCATACTATAAAGGCTTTGAAGACAAG
GTCAGCATCTGGGAAAGGAAACTCGCCGAACTGGACGAATATTTGCAGAACCTCAACCATATTCAGAGAA
AGTGGGTTTACCTCGAACCAATCTTTGGTCGCGGAGCCCTGCCCAAAGAGCAGACCAGATTCAACAGGGT
GGATGAAGATTTCCGCAGCATCATGACAGATATCAAGAAGGACAATCGCGTCACAACCTTGACTACCCAC
GCAGGCATTCGCAACTCACTGCTGACCATCCTGGACCAATTGCAGAGATGCCAGCGCAGCCTCAACGAGT
TCCTGGAGGAGAAGCGCAGCGCCTTCCCTCGCTTCTACTTCATCGGAGACGATGACCTGCTGGAGATCTT
GGGCCAGTCAACCAATCCATCCGTGATTCAGTCTCACCTCAAGAAGCTGTTTGCTGGTATCAACTCTGTC
TGTTTCGATGAGAAGTCTAAGCACATTACTGCAATGAAGTCCTTGGAGGGAGAAGTTGTGCCATTCAAGA
ATAAGGTGCCCTTGTCCAATAACGTCGAAACCTGGCTGAACGATCTGGCCCTGGAGATGAAGAAGACCCT
GGAGCAGCTGCTGAAGGAGTGCGTGACAACCGGACGCAGCTCTCAGGGAGCTGTGGACCCTTCTCTGTTC
CCATCACAGATCCTGTGCTTGGCCGAACAGATCAAGTTTACCGAAGATGTGGAGAACGCAATTAAAGATC
ACTCCCTGCACCAGATTGAGACACAGCTGGTGAACAAATTGGAGCAGTATACTAACATCGACACATCTTC
CGAGGACCCAGGTAACACAGAGTCCGGTATTCTGGAGCTGAAACTGAAAGCACTGATTCTCGACATTATC
CATAACATCGACGTGGTCAAGCAGCTGAACCAAATCCAAGTGCACACCACCGAAGATTGGGCCTGGAAGA
AGCAGTTGAGGTTCTACATGAAGTCCGACCACACCTGTTGCGTTCAGATGGTTGACAGCGAGTTCCAGTA
CACCTATGAGTACCAAGGAAATGCCAGCAAGCTCGTTTACACTCCACTCACTGACAAGTGTTACCTCACC
TTGACACAGGCTATGAAGATGGGCCTGGGAGGCAACCCATACGGTCCAGCTGGCACTGGTAAGACAGAGA
GCGTTAAGGCACTCGGAGGTCTGCTGGGCAGGCAGGTCCTCGTGTTCAACTGTGATGAAGGAATCGACGT
TAAGTCCATGGGAAGAATCTTTGTTGGCCTCGTTAAGTGTGGAGCTTGGGGTTGCTTCGACGAGTTCAAC
AGGCTGGAGGAATCTGTGCTGAGCGCCGTCTCTATGCAGATCCAGACCATCCAGGACGCATTGAAGAACC
ACAGGACCGTCTGCGAGCTGTTGGGTAAGGAAGTGGAGGTGAACTCCAACTCCGGAATCTTCATCACAAT
GAATCCCGCAGGTAAAGGATATGGAGGAAGACAGAAACTCCCAGACAACCTGAAGCAGCTGTTCCGCCCA
GTGGCTATGTCCCATCCAGACAATGAGCTGATCGCCGAAGTCATCCTCTATTCCGAGGGATTCAAAGATG
CTAAAGTTCTCTCCAGAAAGCTCGTGGCCATCTTCAATCTGTCAAGAGAACTCCTGACACCTCAGCAGCA
TTACGACTGGGGTCTGAGAGCCCTCAAGACCGTCCTGAGAGGTTCAGGAAATCTCCTCAGGCAGCTGAAC
AAGAGCGGTACAACACAGAATGCAAATGAGAGCCACATTGTCGTCCAGGCTCTGAGGCTGAATACCATGT
CAAAGTTCACATTCACAGACTGCACAAGATTTGACGCTCTGATTAAAGATGTGTTCCCTGGTATTGAACT
CAAAGAAGTGGAGTATGACGAGCTGAGCGCCGCTTTGAAGCAGGTGTTTGAGGAGGCTAACTATGAGATT
ATCCCTAATCAGATCAAGAAAGCATTGGAACTGTATGAACAGCTGTGTCAGAGGATGGGAGTGGTGATTG
TGGGCCCATCAGGCGCAGGTAAGAGCACTCTCTGGAGAATGCTGAGAGCAGCACTGTGCAAGACTGGAAA
GGTGGTGAAGCAATACACCATGAATCCCGGATCC
[124 nt withheld, positions 3068-3191]
C
[141 nt withheld, positions 3193-3333]
CCTTTGACGTTGGAGTCCACGTTCTTTAATAGTGGACTCTTGTTCCAAACTGGAGAATTCGTAATCATGG
TCATAGCTGTTTCCTGTGTGAAATTGTTATCCGCTCACAATTCCACACAACATACGAGCCGGAAGCATAA
AGTGTAAAGCCTGGGGTGCCTAATGAGTGAGCTAACTCACATTAATTGCGTTGCGCTCACTGCCCGCTTT
CCAGTCGGGAAACCTGTCGTGCCAGCTGCATTAATGAATCGGCCAACGCGCGGGGAGAGGCGGTTTGCGT
ATTGGGCGCTCTTCCGCTTCCTCGCTCACTGACTCGCTGCGCTCGGTCGTTCGGCTGCGGCGAGCGGTAT
CAGCTCACTCAAAGGCGGTAATACGGTTATCCACAGAATCAGGGGATAACGCAGGAAAGAACATGTGAGC
AAAAGGCCAGCAAAAGGCCAGGAACCGTAAAAAGGCCGCGTTGCTGGCGTTTTTCCATAGGCTCCGCCCC
CCTGACGAGCATCACAAAAATCGACGCTCAAGTCAGAGGTGGCGAAACCCGACAGGACTATAAAGATACC
AGGCGTTTCCCCCTGGAAGCTCCCTCGTGCGCTCTCCTGTTCCGACCCTGCCGCTTACCGGATACCTGTC
CGCCTTTCTCCCTTCGGGAAGCGTGGCGCTTTCTCATAGCTCACGCTGTAGGTATCTCAGTTCGGTGTAG
GTCGTTCGCTCCAAGCTGGGCTGTGTGCACGAACCCCCCGTTCAGCCCGACCGCTGCGCCTTATCCGGTA
ACTATCGTCTTGAGTCCAACCCGGTAAGACACGACTTATCGCCACTGGCAGCAGCCACTGGTAACAGGAT
TAGCAGAGCGAGGTATGTAGGCGGTGCTACAGAGTTCTTGAAGTGGTGGCCTAACTACGGCTACACTAGA
AGGACAGTATTTGGTATCTGCGCTCTGCTGAAGCCAGTTACCTTCGGAAAAAGAGTTGGTAGCTCTTGAT
CCGGCAAACAAACCACCGCTGGTAGCGGTGGTTTTTTTGTTTGCAAGCAGCAGATTACGCGCAGAAAAAA
AGGATCTCAAGAAGATCCTTTGATCTTTTCTACGGGGTCTGACGCTCAGTGGAACGAAAACTCACGTTAA
GGGATTTTGGTCATGAGATTATCAAAAAGGATCTTCACCTAGATCCTTTTAAATTAAAAATGAAGTTTTA
AATCAATCTAAAGTATATATGAGTAAACTTGGTCTGACAGTTACCAATGCTTAATCAGTGAGGCACCTAT
CTCAGCGATCTGTCTATTTCGTTCATCCATAGTTGCCTGACTCCCCGTCGTGTAGATAACTACGATACGG
GAGGGCTTACCATCTGGCCCCAGTGCTGCAATGATACCGCGAGACCCACGCTCACCGGCTCCAGATTTAT
CAGCAATAAACCAGCCAGCCGGAAGGGCCGAGCGCAGAAGTGGTCCTGCAACTTTATCCGCCTCCATCCA
GTCTATTAATTGTTGCCGGGAAGCTAGAGTAAGTAGTTCGCCAGTTAATAGTTTGCGCAACGTTGTTGCC
ATTGCTACAGGCATCGTGGTGTCACGCTCGTCGTTTGGTATGGCTTCATTCAGCTCCGGTTCCCAACGAT
CAAGGCGAGTTACATGATCCCCCATGTTGTGCAAAAAAGCGGTTAGCTCCTTCGGTCCTCCGATCGTTGT
CAGAAGTAAGTTGGCCGCAGTGTTATCACTCATGGTTATGGCAGCACTGCATAATTCTCTTACTGTCATG
CCATCCGTAAGATGCTTTTCTGTGACTGGTGAGTACTCAACCAAGTCATTCTGAGAATAGTGTATGCGGC
GACCGAGTTGCTCTTGCCCGGCGTCAATACGGGATAATACCGCGCCACATAGCAGAACTTTAAAAGTGCT
CATCATTGGAAAACGTTCTTCGGGGCGAAAACTCTCAAGGATCTTACCGCTGTTGAGATCCAGTTCGATG
TAACCCACTCGTGCACCCAACTGATCTTCAGCATCTTTTACTTTCACCAGCGTTTCTGGGTGAGCAAAAA
CAGGAAGGCAAAATGCCGCAAAAAAGGGAATAAGGGCGACACGGAAATGTTGAATACTCATACTCTTCCT
TTTTCAATATTATTGAAGCATTTATCAGGGTTATTGTCTCATGAGCGGATACATATTTGAATGTATTTAG
AAAAATAAACAAATAGGGGTTCCGCGCACATTTCCCCGAAAAGTGCCACCTGACGTCTAAGAAACCATTA
TTATCATGACATTAACCTATAAAAATAGGCGTATCACGAGGCCCTTTCGTCTCGCGCGTTTCGGTGATGA
CGGTGAAAACCTCTGACACATGCAGCTCCCGGAGACGGTCACAGCTTGTCTGTAAGCGGATGCCGGGAGC
AGACAAGCCCGTCAGGGCGCGTCAGCGGGTGTTGGCGGGTGTCGGGGCTGGCTTAA
