Features (pLannotate 1.2.2; 12 found; start..end, strand, type, name):
     44..424     +  rep_origin     M13 ori (sequence partly withheld): M13 bacteriophage origin of replication; arrow indicates direction of (+) strand synthesis
    431..3061    +  CDS            DYNC2H1 (fragment): DYHC2_HUMAN - Also known as DHC1B, DHC2, DNCH2, DYH1B, KIAA1997. Experimental evidence at protein level: Swiss-Prot protein existence level 1. May function as a motor for intraflagellar retrograde transport. Functions in cilia biogenesis. May play a role in transport between endoplasmic reticulum and Golgi or organization of the Golgi in cells (By similarity). From Homo sapiens (Human).
   3068..3387    +  rep_origin     f1 ori (fragment) (sequence partly withheld): f1 bacteriophage origin of replication; arrow indicates direction of (+) strand synthesis
   3427..3443    -  protein_bind   lac operator: The lac repressor binds to the lac operator to inhibit transcription in E. coli. This inhibition can be relieved by adding lactose or isopropyl-β-D-thiogalactopyranoside (IPTG). lac repressor encoded by lacI
   3451..3481    -  promoter       lac promoter: promoter for the E. coli lac operon
   3496..3517    -  protein_bind   CAP binding site: CAP binding activates transcription in the presence of cAMP. E. coli catabolite activator protein
   3530..3622    -  CDS            lacI (fragment): lac repressor; lacI; The lac repressor binds to the lac operator to inhibit transcription in E. coli. This inhibition can be relieved by adding lactose or isopropyl-β-D-thiogalactopyranoside (IPTG).
   3805..4393    -  rep_origin     ori: high-copy-number ColE1/pMB1/pBR322/pUC origin of replication
   4564..5424    -  CDS            AmpR: β-lactamase; bla; confers resistance to ampicillin, carbenicillin, and related antibiotics
   5425..5529    -  promoter       AmpR promoter: bla
   5624..5659    +  CDS            rop (fragment): Rop protein, which maintains plasmids at low copy number; rop
   5761..43      +  misc_feature   bom (fragment) (across the origin): basis of mobility region from pBR322
>Addgene plasmid #111404 | pScaf-3024.1 | addgene full sequence | sequence record 217061 | Addgene NGS Result
CTATGCGGCATCAGAGCAGATTGTACTGAGAGTGCACCATATG
[124 nt withheld, positions 44-167]
C
[141 nt withheld, positions 169-309]
CCTTTGACGTTGGAGTCCACGTTCTTT
[37 nt withheld, positions 337-373]
ACCCTATCTCGGGCTATTCTTTTGATTTATAAGGGATTTTGCCGATTTCGGGGTACCTACGAAGAGTTCC
AGCAGGGATTCCAAGAAATGGCCAATGAAGATTGGATCACCTTTCGCACTAAGACCTACTTGTTTGAGGA
GTTTCTGATGAATTGGCACGACCGCCTCAGGAAAGTGGAGGAGCATTCTGTGATGACTGTCAAGCTCCAA
TCTGAGGTGGACAAATATAAGATTGTTATCCCTATCCTGAAGTACGTCCGCGGAGAACACCTGTCACCCG
ATCACTGGCTGGATCTGTTCCGCTTGCTGGGTCTGCCTCGCGGCACATCTCTGGAGAAACTGCTGTTCGG
TGACCTGCTGAGAGTTGCCGATACCATCGTGGCCAAGGCTGCTGACCTGAAAGATCTGAACTCACGCGCC
CAGGGTGAAGTGACCATCCGCGAAGCACTCAGGGAACTGGATTTGTGGGGCGTGGGTGCTGTGTTCACAC
TGATCGACTATGAGGACTCCCAGAGCCGCACCATGAAGCTGATCAAGGATTGGAAGGACATCGTCAACCA
GGTGGGCGACAATAGATGCCTCCTGCAGTCCTTGAAGGACTCACCATACTATAAAGGCTTTGAAGACAAG
GTCAGCATCTGGGAAAGGAAACTCGCCGAACTGGACGAATATTTGCAGAACCTCAACCATATTCAGAGAA
AGTGGGTTTACCTCGAACCAATCTTTGGTCGCGGAGCCCTGCCCAAAGAGCAGACCAGATTCAACAGGGT
GGATGAAGATTTCCGCAGCATCATGACAGATATCAAGAAGGACAATCGCGTCACAACCTTGACTACCCAC
GCAGGCATTCGCAACTCACTGCTGACCATCCTGGACCAATTGCAGAGATGCCAGCGCAGCCTCAACGAGT
TCCTGGAGGAGAAGCGCAGCGCCTTCCCTCGCTTCTACTTCATCGGAGACGATGACCTGCTGGAGATCTT
GGGCCAGTCAACCAATCCATCCGTGATTCAGTCTCACCTCAAGAAGCTGTTTGCTGGTATCAACTCTGTC
TGTTTCGATGAGAAGTCTAAGCACATTACTGCAATGAAGTCCTTGGAGGGAGAAGTTGTGCCATTCAAGA
ATAAGGTGCCCTTGTCCAATAACGTCGAAACCTGGCTGAACGATCTGGCCCTGGAGATGAAGAAGACCCT
GGAGCAGCTGCTGAAGGAGTGCGTGACAACCGGACGCAGCTCTCAGGGAGCTGTGGACCCTTCTCTGTTC
CCATCACAGATCCTGTGCTTGGCCGAACAGATCAAGTTTACCGAAGATGTGGAGAACGCAATTAAAGATC
ACTCCCTGCACCAGATTGAGACACAGCTGGTGAACAAATTGGAGCAGTATACTAACATCGACACATCTTC
CGAGGACCCAGGTAACACAGAGTCCGGTATTCTGGAGCTGAAACTGAAAGCACTGATTCTCGACATTATC
CATAACATCGACGTGGTCAAGCAGCTGAACCAAATCCAAGTGCACACCACCGAAGATTGGGCCTGGAAGA
AGCAGTTGAGGTTCTACATGAAGTCCGACCACACCTGTTGCGTTCAGATGGTTGACAGCGAGTTCCAGTA
CACCTATGAGTACCAAGGAAATGCCAGCAAGCTCGTTTACACTCCACTCACTGACAAGTGTTACCTCACC
TTGACACAGGCTATGAAGATGGGCCTGGGAGGCAACCCATACGGTCCAGCTGGCACTGGTAAGACAGAGA
GCGTTAAGGCACTCGGAGGTCTGCTGGGCAGGCAGGTCCTCGTGTTCAACTGTGATGAAGGAATCGACGT
TAAGTCCATGGGAAGAATCTTTGTTGGCCTCGTTAAGTGTGGAGCTTGGGGTTGCTTCGACGAGTTCAAC
AGGCTGGAGGAATCTGTGCTGAGCGCCGTCTCTATGCAGATCCAGACCATCCAGGACGCATTGAAGAACC
ACAGGACCGTCTGCGAGCTGTTGGGTAAGGAAGTGGAGGTGAACTCCAACTCCGGAATCTTCATCACAAT
GAATCCCGCAGGTAAAGGATATGGAGGAAGACAGAAACTCCCAGACAACCTGAAGCAGCTGTTCCGCCCA
GTGGCTATGTCCCATCCAGACAATGAGCTGATCGCCGAAGTCATCCTCTATTCCGAGGGATTCAAAGATG
CTAAAGTTCTCTCCAGAAAGCTCGTGGCCATCTTCAATCTGTCAAGAGAACTCCTGACACCTCAGCAGCA
TTACGACTGGGGTCTGAGAGCCCTCAAGACCGTCCTGAGAGGTTCAGGAAATCTCCTCAGGCAGCTGAAC
AAGAGCGGTACAACACAGAATGCAAATGAGAGCCACATTGTCGTCCAGGCTCTGAGGCTGAATACCATGT
CAAAGTTCACATTCACAGACTGCACAAGATTTGACGCTCTGATTAAAGATGTGTTCCCTGGTATTGAACT
CAAAGAAGTGGAGTATGACGAGCTGAGCGCCGCTTTGAAGCAGGTGTTTGAGGAGGCTAACTATGAGATT
ATCCCTAATCAGATCAAGAAAGCATTGGAACTGTATGAACAGCTGTGTCAGAGGATGGGAGTGGTGATTG
TGGGCCCATCAGGCGCAGGTAAGAGCACTCTCTGGAGAATGCTGAGAGCAGCACTGTGCAAGACTGGAAA
GGTGGTGAAGCAATACACCATGAATCCCGGATCC
[124 nt withheld, positions 3068-3191]
C
[141 nt withheld, positions 3193-3333]
CCTTTGACGTTGGAGTCCACGTTCTTTAATAGTGGACTCTTGTTCCAAACTGGAGAATTCGTAATCATGG
TCATAGCTGTTTCCTGTGTGAAATTGTTATCCGCTCACAATTCCACACAACATACGAGCCGGAAGCATAA
AGTGTAAAGCCTGGGGTGCCTAATGAGTGAGCTAACTCACATTAATTGCGTTGCGCTCACTGCCCGCTTT
CCAGTCGGGAAACCTGTCGTGCCAGCTGCATTAATGAATCGGCCAACGCGCGGGGAGAGGCGGTTTGCGT
ATTGGGCGCTCTTCCGCTTCCTCGCTCACTGACTCGCTGCGCTCGGTCGTTCGGCTGCGGCGAGCGGTAT
CAGCTCACTCAAAGGCGGTAATACGGTTATCCACAGAATCAGGGGATAACGCAGGAAAGAACATGTGAGC
AAAAGGCCAGCAAAAGGCCAGGAACCGTAAAAAGGCCGCGTTGCTGGCGTTTTTCCATAGGCTCCGCCCC
CCTGACGAGCATCACAAAAATCGACGCTCAAGTCAGAGGTGGCGAAACCCGACAGGACTATAAAGATACC
AGGCGTTTCCCCCTGGAAGCTCCCTCGTGCGCTCTCCTGTTCCGACCCTGCCGCTTACCGGATACCTGTC
CGCCTTTCTCCCTTCGGGAAGCGTGGCGCTTTCTCATAGCTCACGCTGTAGGTATCTCAGTTCGGTGTAG
GTCGTTCGCTCCAAGCTGGGCTGTGTGCACGAACCCCCCGTTCAGCCCGACCGCTGCGCCTTATCCGGTA
ACTATCGTCTTGAGTCCAACCCGGTAAGACACGACTTATCGCCACTGGCAGCAGCCACTGGTAACAGGAT
TAGCAGAGCGAGGTATGTAGGCGGTGCTACAGAGTTCTTGAAGTGGTGGCCTAACTACGGCTACACTAGA
AGAACAGTATTTGGTATCTGCGCTCTGCTGAAGCCAGTTACCTTCGGAAAAAGAGTTGGTAGCTCTTGAT
CCGGCAAACAAACCACCGCTGGTAGCGGTGGTTTTTTTGTTTGCAAGCAGCAGATTACGCGCAGAAAAAA
AGGATCTCAAGAAGATCCTTTGATCTTTTCTACGGGGTCTGACGCTCAGTGGAACGAAAACTCACGTTAA
GGGATTTTGGTCATGAGATTATCAAAAAGGATCTTCACCTAGATCCTTTTAAATTAAAAATGAAGTTTTA
AATCAATCTAAAGTATATATGAGTAAACTTGGTCTGACAGTTACCAATGCTTAATCAGTGAGGCACCTAT
CTCAGCGATCTGTCTATTTCGTTCATCCATAGTTGCCTGACTCCCCGTCGTGTAGATAACTACGATACGG
GAGGGCTTACCATCTGGCCCCAGTGCTGCAATGATACCGCGAGACCCACGCTCACCGGCTCCAGATTTAT
CAGCAATAAACCAGCCAGCCGGAAGGGCCGAGCGCAGAAGTGGTCCTGCAACTTTATCCGCCTCCATCCA
GTCTATTAATTGTTGCCGGGAAGCTAGAGTAAGTAGTTCGCCAGTTAATAGTTTGCGCAACGTTGTTGCC
ATTGCTACAGGCATCGTGGTGTCACGCTCGTCGTTTGGTATGGCTTCATTCAGCTCCGGTTCCCAACGAT
CAAGGCGAGTTACATGATCCCCCATGTTGTGCAAAAAAGCGGTTAGCTCCTTCGGTCCTCCGATCGTTGT
CAGAAGTAAGTTGGCCGCAGTGTTATCACTCATGGTTATGGCAGCACTGCATAATTCTCTTACTGTCATG
CCATCCGTAAGATGCTTTTCTGTGACTGGTGAGTACTCAACCAAGTCATTCTGAGAATAGTGTATGCGGC
GACCGAGTTGCTCTTGCCCGGCGTCAATACGGGATAATACCGCGCCACATAGCAGAACTTTAAAAGTGCT
CATCATTGGAAAACGTTCTTCGGGGCGAAAACTCTCAAGGATCTTACCGCTGTTGAGATCCAGTTCGATG
TAACCCACTCGTGCACCCAACTGATCTTCAGCATCTTTTACTTTCACCAGCGTTTCTGGGTGAGCAAAAA
CAGGAAGGCAAAATGCCGCAAAAAAGGGAATAAGGGCGACACGGAAATGTTGAATACTCATACTCTTCCT
TTTTCAATATTATTGAAGCATTTATCAGGGTTATTGTCTCATGAGCGGATACATATTTGAATGTATTTAG
AAAAATAAACAAATAGGGGTTCCGCGCACATTTCCCCGAAAAGTGCCACCTGACGTCTAAGAAACCATTA
TTATCATGACATTAACCTATAAAAATAGGCGTATCACGAGGCCCTTTCGTCTCGCGCGTTTCGGTGATGA
CGGTGAAAACCTCTGACACATGCAGCTCCCGGAGACGGTCACAGCTTGTCTGTAAGCGGATGCCGGGAGC
AGACAAGCCCGTCAGGGCGCGTCAGCGGGTGTTGGCGGGTGTCGGGGCTGGCTTAA
